Addgene plasmid #145671: pGBW-m4046831
Purpose: Bacterial Expression plasmid for SARS-CoV-2 RNA-dependent RNA polymerase
Depositing lab: Ginkgo Bioworks & Benjie Chen. Depositing organization: Ginkgo Bioworks.
Backbone
  Vector backbone: ori-013 - marker | cmR
  Backbone size w/o insert (bp): 1462
  Vector type: Bacterial Expression
Growth in bacteria
  Bacterial resistance: Chloramphenicol, 25 μg/mL
  Growth temperature: 30°C
  Growth strain: DH5alpha
  Copy number: High Copy
Gene/Insert
  Gene/Insert name: SARS-CoV-2 RNA-dependent RNA polymerase
  Species: Escherichia coli str. K-12 substr. MG1655; Severe acute respiratory syndrome coronavirus 2
  Insert size (bp): 2789
  Mutation: wt
  Entrez Gene: ORF1ab (a.k.a. GU280_gp01)
  Promoter: Promoter | pT7 ; Operator | lacO ; RBS | T7_rbs ; Start Codon | ATG
  Tag / fusion protein: Cleavable TEV;Myc (C terminal on backbone)
  Cloning method: Unknown
Resource information
  A portion of this plasmid was derived from a plasmid made by: GinkgoBioworks
Depositor comments: NCBI Reference Sequence: YP_009725307.1
How to cite: pGBW-m4046831 was a gift from Ginkgo Bioworks & Benjie Chen (Addgene plasmid # 145671 ; http://n2t.net/addgene:145671 ; RRID:Addgene_145671)
