[The description below was written by a language model from this plasmid's Addgene catalogue record and the feature table of its GenBank file.]
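Description:
pGBW-m4046831 is a compact, synthetic bacterial expression plasmid of 4538 bp, built to produce the SARS-CoV-2 RNA-dependent RNA polymerase in E. coli. This protein is the nsp12 product of ORF1ab and is recorded as wild type. The minimal backbone of about 1.5 kb carries a high-copy ColE1/pUC-type origin of replication and a chloramphenicol acetyltransferase gene (CmR) for selection. A minimal lambda t0 terminator follows the resistance cassette. The record lists both SARS-CoV-2 and E. coli K-12 MG1655 as species, which may reflect bacterial-derived parts or sequence design, but it does not explain the entry.

Expression is driven by a bacteriophage T7 promoter, immediately followed by a lac operator, with the efficient T7 gene 10 ribosome binding site and an ATG start codon upstream of the insert. Transcription therefore requires a host that supplies T7 RNA polymerase. It is held off by lac repressor until induced with IPTG or lactose. No lacI gene is annotated on the plasmid, so the repressor would have to come from the host. The polymerase coding sequence of about 2.8 kb is not annotated as a feature in the table, but it corresponds to the unannotated span between the RBS and the C-terminal tags. It is fused at its C terminus to a TEV protease recognition site followed by a Myc epitope tag. The Myc tag allows immunodetection or affinity capture, and TEV cleavage can remove it afterwards. No transcription terminator is annotated directly downstream of the tagged open reading frame.

The construct belongs to a set of tagged SARS-CoV-2 protein constructs intended for expression and purification in E. coli.
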