LOCUS       Exported 4538 bp ds-DNA circular SYN 12-MAY-2021
DEFINITION  Bacterial Expression plasmid for SARS-CoV-2 RNA-dependent RNA
            polymerase.
ACCESSION   .
VERSION     .
KEYWORDS    pGBW-m4046831
SOURCE      synthetic DNA construct
  ORGANISM  synthetic DNA construct
REFERENCE   1 (bases 1 to 4538)
  TITLE     SARS-CoV-2 protein E. coli expression constructs, tagged, for
            protein expression and/or purification
REFERENCE   2 (bases 1 to 4538)
  AUTHORS   .
  TITLE     Direct Submission
  JOURNAL   Exported May 12, 2021 from SnapGene Server 1.1.58
            http://www.snapgene.com
FEATURES             Location/Qualifiers
     source          1..4538
                     /organism="synthetic DNA construct"
                     /mol_type="other DNA"
     primer_bind     5..24
                     /label=T7
                     /note="T7 promoter, forward primer"
     promoter        5..23
                     /label=T7 promoter
                     /note="promoter for bacteriophage T7 RNA polymerase"
     protein_bind    24..48
                     /label=lac operator
                     /bound_moiety="lac repressor encoded by lacI"
                     /note="The lac repressor binds to the lac operator to
                     inhibit transcription in E. coli. This inhibition can be
                     relieved by adding lactose or
                     isopropyl-beta-D-thiogalactopyranoside (IPTG)."
     RBS             63..85
                     /note="efficient ribosome binding site from bacteriophage
                     T7 gene 10 (Olins and Rangwala, 1989)"
     CDS             2886..2906
                     /codon_start=1
                     /product="tobacco etch virus (TEV) protease recognition and
                     cleavage site"
                     /label=TEV site
                     /translation="ENLYFQS"
     CDS             2907..2936
                     /codon_start=1
                     /product="Myc (human c-Myc proto-oncogene) epitope tag"
                     /label=Myc
                     /translation="EQKLISEEDL"
     rep_origin      3057..3645
                     /direction=RIGHT
                     /label=ori
                     /note="high-copy-number ColE1/pMB1/pBR322/pUC origin of
                     replication"
     primer_bind     3546..3565
                     /label=pBR322ori-F
                     /note="pBR322 origin, forward primer"
     CDS             3751..4410
                     /codon_start=1
                     /gene="cat"
                     /product="chloramphenicol acetyltransferase"
                     /label=CmR
                     /note="confers resistance to chloramphenicol"
                     /translation="MEKKITGYTTVDISQWHRKEHFEAFQSVAQCTYNQTVQLDITAFL
                     KTVKKNKHKFYPAFIHILARLMNAHPEFRMAMKDGELVIWDSVHPCYTVFHEQTETFSS
                     LWSEYHDDFRQFLHIYSQDVACYGENLAYFPKGFIENMFFVSANPWVSFTSFDLNVANM
                     DNFFAPVFTMGKYYTQGDKVLMPLAIQVHHAVCDGFHVGRMLNELQQYCDEWQGGA"
     primer_bind     complement(3817..3836)
                     /label=CAT-R
                     /note="Chloramphenicol resistance gene, reverse primer"
     terminator      4481..4515
                     /label=lambda t0 terminator
                     /note="minimal transcription terminator from phage lambda
                     (Scholtissek and Grosse, 1987)"
ORIGIN
        1 aaattaatac gactcactat aggggaattg tgagcggata acaattcccc tctagaaata
       61 attttgttta actttaagaa ggagactctt ctatggctga tgcacaatcg tttttaaacc
      121 gggtttgcgg tgtaagtgca gcccgtctta caccgtgcgg cacaggcact agtactgatg
      181 tcgtatacag ggcttttgac atctacaatg ataaagtagc tggttttgct aaattcctaa
      241 aaactaattg ttgtcgcttc caagaaaagg acgaagatga caatttaatt gattcttact
      301 ttgtagttaa gagacacact ttctctaact accaacatga agaaacaatt tataatttac
      361 ttaaggattg tccagctgtt gctaaacatg acttctttaa gtttagaata gacggtgaca
      421 tggtaccaca tatatcacgt caacgtctta ctaaatacac aatggcagac ctcgtctatg
      481 ctttaaggca ttttgatgaa ggtaattgtg acacattaaa agaaatactt gtcacataca
      541 attgttgtga tgatgattat ttcaataaaa aggactggta tgattttgta gaaaacccag
      601 atatattacg cgtatacgcc aacttaggtg aacgtgtacg ccaagctttg ttaaaaacag
      661 tacaattctg tgatgccatg cgaaatgctg gtattgttgg tgtactgaca ttagataatc
      721 aagatctcaa tggtaactgg tatgatttcg gtgatttcat acaaaccacg ccaggtagtg
      781 gagttcctgt tgtagattct tattattcat tgttaatgcc tatattaacc ttgaccaggg
      841 ctttaactgc agagtcacat gttgacactg acttaacaaa gccttacatt aagtgggatt
      901 tgttaaaata tgacttcacg gaagagaggt taaaactctt tgaccgttat tttaaatatt
      961 gggatcagac ataccaccca aattgtgtta actgtttgga tgacagatgc attctgcatt
     1021 gtgcaaactt taatgtttta ttctctacag tgttcccacc tacaagtttt ggaccactag
     1081 tgagaaaaat atttgttgat ggtgttccat ttgtagtttc aactggatac cacttcagag
     1141 agctaggtgt tgtacataat caggatgtaa acttacatag ctctagactt agttttaagg
     1201 aattacttgt gtatgctgct gaccctgcta tgcacgctgc ttctggtaat ctattactag
     1261 ataaacgcac tacgtgcttt tcagtagctg cacttactaa caatgttgct tttcaaactg
     1321 tcaaacccgg taattttaac aaagacttct atgactttgc tgtgtctaag ggtttcttta
     1381 aggaaggaag ttctgttgaa ttaaaacact tcttctttgc tcaggatggt aatgctgcta
     1441 tcagcgatta tgactactat cgttataatc taccaacaat gtgtgatatc agacaactac
     1501 tatttgtagt tgaagttgtt gataagtact ttgattgtta cgatggtggc tgtattaatg
     1561 ctaaccaagt catcgtcaac aacctagaca aatcagctgg ttttccattt aataaatggg
     1621 gtaaggctag actttattat gattcaatga gttatgagga tcaagatgca cttttcgcat
     1681 atacaaaacg taatgtcatc cctactataa ctcaaatgaa tcttaagtat gccattagtg
     1741 caaagaatag agctcgcacc gtagctggtg tctctatctg tagtactatg accaatagac
     1801 agtttcatca aaaattattg aaatcaatag ccgccactag aggagctact gtagtaattg
     1861 gaacaagcaa attctatggt ggttggcaca acatgttaaa aactgtttat agtgatgtag
     1921 aaaaccctca ccttatgggt tgggattatc ctaaatgtga tagagccatg cctaacatgc
     1981 ttagaattat ggcctcactt gttcttgctc gcaaacatac aacgtgttgt agcttgtcac
     2041 accgtttcta tagattagct aatgagtgtg ctcaagtatt gagtgaaatg gtcatgtgtg
     2101 gcggttcact atatgttaaa ccaggtggaa cctcatcagg agatgccaca actgcttatg
     2161 ctaatagtgt ttttaacatt tgtcaagctg tcacggccaa tgttaatgca cttttatcta
     2221 ctgatggtaa caaaattgcc gataagtatg tccgcaattt acaacacaga ctttatgagt
     2281 gtctctatag aaatagagat gttgacacag actttgtgaa tgagttttac gcatatttgc
     2341 gtaaacattt ctcaatgatg atactctctg acgatgctgt tgtgtgtttc aatagcactt
     2401 atgcatctca aggtctagtg gctagcataa agaactttaa gtcagttctt tattatcaaa
     2461 acaatgtttt tatgtctgaa gcaaaatgtt ggactgagac tgaccttact aaaggacctc
     2521 atgaattttg ctctcaacat acaatgctag ttaaacaggg tgatgattat gtgtaccttc
     2581 cttacccaga tccatcaaga atcctagggg ccggctgttt tgtagatgat atcgtaaaaa
     2641 cagatggtac acttatgatt gaacggttcg tgtctttagc tatagatgct tacccactta
     2701 ctaaacatcc taatcaggag tatgctgatg tctttcattt gtacttacaa tacataagaa
     2761 agctacatga tgagttaaca ggacacatgt tagacatgta ttctgttatg cttactaatg
     2821 ataacacttc aaggtattgg gaacctgagt tttatgaggc tatgtacaca ccgcatacag
     2881 tcttagagaa cctgtacttt caaagcgagc agaagcttat ttccgaagaa gatctctaac
     2941 cggcttatcg gtcagtttca cctgatttac gtaaaaaccc gcttcggcgg gtttttgctt
     3001 ttggaggggc agaaagatga atgactgtcc acgacgctat acccaaaaga aaaagcttga
     3061 gatccttttt ttctgcgcgt aatctgctgc ttgcaaacaa aaaaaccacc gctaccagcg
     3121 gtggtttgtt tgccggatca agagctacca actctttttc cgaaggtaac tggcttcagc
     3181 agagcgcaga taccaaatac tgttcttcta gtgtagccgt agttaggcca ccacttcaag
     3241 aactctgtag caccgcctac atacctcgct ctgctaatcc tgttaccagt ggctgctgcc
     3301 agtggcgata agtcgtgtct taccgggttg gactcaagac gatagttacc ggataaggcg
     3361 cagcggtcgg gctgaacggg gggttcgtgc acacagccca gcttggagcg aacgacctac
     3421 accgaactga gatacctaca gcgtgagcta tgagaaagcg ccacgcttcc cgaagggaga
     3481 aaggcggaca ggtatccggt aagcggcagg gtcggaacag gagagcgcac gagggagctt
     3541 ccagggggaa acgcctggta tctttatagt cctgtcgggt ttcgccacct ctgacttgag
     3601 cgtcgatttt tgtgatgctc gtcagggggg cggagcctat ggaaattgat cgggcacgta
     3661 agaggttcca actttcacca taatgaaata agatcactac cgggcgtatt ttttgagtta
     3721 tcgagatttt caggagctaa ggaagctaaa atggagaaaa aaatcactgg atataccacc
     3781 gttgatatat cccaatggca tcgtaaagaa cattttgagg catttcagtc agttgctcaa
     3841 tgtacctata accagaccgt tcagctggat attacggcct ttttaaagac cgtaaagaaa
     3901 aataagcaca agttttatcc ggcctttatt cacattcttg cccgcctgat gaatgctcat
     3961 ccggaatttc gtatggcaat gaaagacggt gagctggtga tatgggatag tgttcaccct
     4021 tgttacaccg ttttccatga gcaaactgaa acgttttcat cgctctggag tgaataccac
     4081 gacgatttcc ggcagtttct acacatatat tcgcaagatg tggcgtgtta cggtgaaaac
     4141 ctggcctatt tccctaaagg gtttattgag aatatgtttt tcgtttcagc caatccctgg
     4201 gtgagtttca ccagttttga tttaaacgtg gccaatatgg acaacttctt cgcccccgtt
     4261 ttcaccatgg gcaaatatta tacgcaaggc gacaaggtgc tgatgccgct ggcgattcag
     4321 gttcatcatg ccgtttgtga tggcttccat gtcggcagaa tgcttaatga attacaacag
     4381 tactgcgatg agtggcaggg cggggcgtaa tttgatatcg agctcgcttg gactcctgtt
     4441 gatagatcca gtaatgacct cagaactcca tctggatttg ttcagaacgc tcggttgccg
     4501 ccgggcgttt tttattggtc atcgatctcg atcccgcg
//
